Addgene plasmid #191059: pEY14
Purpose: acr-5 fluorescent neural reporter driving nuclear mTagBFP2 expression (refer to NeuroPAL paper for expression)
Depositing lab: Oliver Hobert & Eviatar Yemini. Depositing organization: Columbia University. Publication: NeuroPAL: A Multicolor Atlas for Whole-Brain Neuronal Identification in C. elegans. Yemini E, Lin A, Nejatbakhsh A, Varol E, Sun R, Mena GE, Samuel ADT, Paninski L, Venkatachalam V, Hobert O. Cell. 2021 Jan 7;184(1):272-288.e11. doi: 10.1016/j.cell.2020.12.012. Epub 2020 Dec 29. PubMed 33378642.
Backbone
  Vector backbone: pPD95.62
  Vector type: Worm Expression
Growth in bacteria
  Bacterial resistance: Ampicillin, 100 μg/mL
  Growth temperature: 37°C
  Growth strain: DH5alpha
  Copy number: Unknown
Gene/Insert
  Gene/Insert name: acr-5(orf)
  Species: C. elegans (nematode)
  Mutation: None
  Entrez Gene: acr-5 (a.k.a. CELE_K03F8.2)
  Cloning method: Gibson Cloning
Terms and licenses: Academic/Nonprofit Terms; Industry Terms: Not Available to Industry
How to cite: pEY14 was a gift from Oliver Hobert & Eviatar Yemini (Addgene plasmid # 191059 ; http://n2t.net/addgene:191059 ; RRID:Addgene_191059)
