[The description below was written by a language model from this plasmid's Addgene catalogue record and pLannotate feature annotations shown in this document.]
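Description:
pEY14 is a C. elegans expression plasmid built on the pPD95.62 backbone, one of the Fire-lab worm vectors, and assembled by Gibson cloning. It is maintained in E. coli through a high-copy ColE1/pUC-type origin and selected with ampicillin via the bla (AmpR) gene and its promoter. Leftover pBR322/pUC-derived pieces (short rop, bom and lacI fragments, plus the CAP site, lac promoter and lac operator) are also annotated in the backbone and play no evident role in the worm reporter.

The payload is a neuronal reporter in which acr-5 sequence drives nuclear mTagBFP2. The feature table shows an mTagBFP2 coding sequence followed closely by his-11, a C. elegans histone H2B. This arrangement is consistent with a fluorophore–histone fusion that ties the blue signal to chromatin and so concentrates it in nuclei. Roughly 4.5 kb upstream of mTagBFP2 carries no meaningful annotation (only a very short match called as a LEU2 promoter fragment, probably spurious) and presumably holds the acr-5-derived regulatory sequence. The catalogue lists the insert as "acr-5(orf)", however, and the record does not define the exact boundaries or whether coding sequence is included. A short aex-5 match downstream of the histone lies where a 3' UTR would be expected, but the 3' element is not explicitly identified.

The plasmid is one of the reporter components associated with NeuroPAL, a multicolor atlas for identifying neurons across the C. elegans nervous system. In that system, defined promoter–fluorophore combinations give each neuron a distinguishable color. The specific acr-5 expression pattern is not given in the record, which defers to the associated publication.
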