Features (pLannotate 1.2.2; 13 found; start..end, strand, type, name):
   1853..1869    -  promoter       LEU2 promoter (fragment): S. cerevisiae LEU2
   4510..5355    +  CDS            mTagBFP2: mTagBFP2 is a basic (constitutively fluorescent) blue fluorescent protein published in 2011, derived from Entacmaea quadricolor. It is reported to be a very rapidly-maturing monomer with very low acid sensitivity.
   5380..5742    +  CDS            his-11: H2B1_CAEEL - Experimental evidence at protein level: Swiss-Prot protein existence level 1. Core component of nucleosome. Nucleosomes wrap and compact DNA into chromatin, limiting DNA accessibility to the cellular machineries which require DNA as a template. Histones thereby play a central role in transcription regulation, DNA repair, DNA replication and chromosomal stability. DNA accessibility is regulated via a complex set of post-translational modifications of histones, also called histone code, and nucleosome remodeling. From Caenorhabditis elegans.
   6352..6504    +  CDS            aex-5 (fragment): AEX5_CAEEL - Also known as kpc-3 From Caenorhabditis elegans.
   6632..6667    +  CDS            rop (fragment): Rop protein, which maintains plasmids at low copy number; rop
   6769..6868    +  misc_feature   bom (fragment): basis of mobility region from pBR322
   6966..7070    +  promoter       AmpR promoter: bla
   7071..7931    +  CDS            AmpR: β-lactamase; bla; confers resistance to ampicillin, carbenicillin, and related antibiotics
   8102..8690    +  rep_origin     ori: high-copy-number ColE1/pMB1/pBR322/pUC origin of replication
   8873..8965    +  CDS            lacI (fragment): lac repressor; lacI; The lac repressor binds to the lac operator to inhibit transcription in E. coli. This inhibition can be relieved by adding lactose or isopropyl-β-D-thiogalactopyranoside (IPTG).
   8978..8999    +  protein_bind   CAP binding site: CAP binding activates transcription in the presence of cAMP. E. coli catabolite activator protein
   9014..9044    +  promoter       lac promoter: promoter for the E. coli lac operon
   9052..9068    +  protein_bind   lac operator: The lac repressor binds to the lac operator to inhibit transcription in E. coli. This inhibition can be relieved by adding lactose or isopropyl-β-D-thiogalactopyranoside (IPTG). lac repressor encoded by lacI
>Addgene plasmid #191059 | pEY14 | addgene full sequence | sequence record 376061 | Addgene NGS Result
TCACACAGGAAACAGCTATGACCATGATTACGCCAAGCTGTAAGTTTAAACATGATCTTACTAACTAACT
ATTCTCATTTAAATTTTCAGAGCTTAAAAATGGCTGAAATCACTCACAACGATGGATACGCTAACAACTT
GGAAATGAAATAAGCTTGCATGCACTAGTGATCTGCTCTAATAATGGCTGGTTCAGCACATCAAAACGAG
TACGACTTTTCGCAACGACGGCATTCACTTATCAACATGTTCAAGGCGTTTAAATTGTAAACAATCTTGT
GATGCAGCATTGCTCCAATGATAATTTGGGTATTTCATAGGGTGTTATTTTGCATCTGTTTATCTATGAA
GAAGCTGAAAACTGGAATTATCATTAGAGCAAGTTCGCAAGCAGACCAGCACACAAAATAATGCAACAGA
ATTTGGTTCCCAAAGAGCTCAATAAAGTTTACTTTTCACAAATGCTTCAATTTCCGTTTCTTCCATTTAA
ATTGTTCTGATGTTATAGCTTCTCGCACTTTCCCTCCATTTCAATTTCCCGCCTATTTTCTACCCTCAAA
AGTTCCTCTCATAGTTTTCTTATTGATGAGGAACTTTTGGGCATTAGCAAAATTGTGCCCTTTGAATTAA
GTTAAAATGAATTAAATAATCTTTTATTAAAGCGAATTCGCATCATATTTTAAATGCGCGGTATTAATAA
AAATAGGTTCGTCGATCAATAGGTGTTTTCATATTATCCAAATACACAATTGGGCAATTTGTAAAACTTG
AAGAATGCGGCAACGAGTTCTGTGCAAGTCTTTACCTTTAATGCTTCCGTCATCGTTAGCAAAAACTGTG
TCATGAAAGACAAGTGTATAAGATTATTCAAATACAATTTTCTTATGGAGTTTTTCTAGCTTTTAAGGAT
TTCCAAATAGAATGATCATTCCTTGAATAATAATTCTCTATTTTATCAATATTTTGTTTTTTTTTCTATT
TTAGAAAGGGCGGAGAGTAGTGTGTAGTGGCGGTTTCACGCTCTGATGATCTCATGCCATTGTTCACCTT
TTCCAAATTGTTTTAGGTTTTTCGGAGTACTTCTTTTCTTTCTTTTCCCTCTTCATTTTCACCCTCTGTT
TGAGCATGAGTGCTCTTTATTCTTTGGTGATGGAATAAAAAGAGGTGCCATCAAATTCAGAATTTTGTAA
AATGTTGAACTTTAGAGTTTTTAGTATTCGGTTAGTGTGATGTTTGTTTTATTTTCAACCCTAACAAATC
TCAGTTTTCTGGAAAAGTTGTGCATTTACAATGAATATATTGTTTTCTGCATTTCGTCTGTTCTTAGATT
ATTCAGTGACTTTGGAAATTTAAGCTAATTCTTGTTGAGCCATTTGACATAATTTGTATAGAAAACAAAA
ATGTATACTTTACACCGCGATTTAGATACGGCACTGTGCGGAAACTAGCAAACAATTCAGAGCCGACTTC
CATAAGGTTGCCAAAAAAATTTTAGTAATTTATTTAATTCAATAATTAAATGTATTTATCACGAAAATAA
AATGAAAACATTTGTTGTTCAAAATTATATATTTTCAGAAAGAAAAAACAAGTTTTTAAAATTTAATTAC
TACTTCTCATTATGAGTCTCTCAAAAAGCTCAACATTTCAGTTAGAATAAAAATTAAAAAATATCAATGA
AAGTGTCCCGTCTAATTCCATTTTTCACTCCCCACACTGTTCAACGTCAAAACACATTGTCATTCAGTCA
TTTTGGAAAAAGCACCCCGAGCGCAGAAGCAGTAGGAAAAACGAGTCTCGATGGGGGTAGGTTGAACGAG
CAAAAAAAACCAATTCGGCTAATTGAACTCGACTTTTTCTCCCAATTTTACTCTCACCAATCGTGATGCG
TATCTAAATGGATACGCAAAGAAAGGAAAAGAAAGAGCTTTTTATTTTCAGATCCACCCACGGACACGTT
TTTGGTAGAACTATTACATCACTTTTTCTTAGTTTTTTCTGTGAGCTTGATGAGAACTGTGGTGTATTTT
TTGTAGATAAAACAAAATTTAAACCTACTTCATAAGTTCACACACCTACCTTATGTCAGCCTAGAAAGTT
ACCACGATGATGGCAGAAAGTTGCCTCTTTGCCTCTAAATGCCGAGTAGTTTCAAAAAATGTTGACATTT
GATTTGGAATTTAAGAGTCCTCTCTGAAAATGTGTAATTCTGAAATTTTAGTGCCCATTTCAAAAAAATA
ACATCTGCTCAGCAAATTGTATTTCATCCTCTCTTTATTTTTTGTTACCCCGTCTTACTTCCTCTCTTTT
TTATTTATTGTTTTTTCTTGTGGTCCTAATAATAAAAATGAAAAGAGAAGCTGTTGTGCTCTTCCACAAC
AATGTGCTCTTTTCAATATTCTAAAATGGCAATGGAATTGGCAATTGTTGGAGGGTTAAAATTGCCAGAC
AAAAGTCATCTTCTCTATGTTTGTTCTTCATCTTCTTTTACCTCTATTCCTTATCCTTCTCAATAACATT
CTGAAACTGACGATTTAATGAGTATACTTCCGTTTATGAATGTATCATGATAATTTCATGTCTGAAAAAG
AACGGAGAAATGAGAATGCATATTCTCAACTTGAACGTATAGCCAAGACTTATGCCTATTTTCAATCTGT
TTAGACCCTGACAAACATTTGACCACACAGGAGTGTTTGGGACAACAACCATATTTTTGAAAACATTTTT
GAATGAGAAATGCTATCTTCTGTGGGAAGTTTTAAAGCAAGCTGATTTCTTTATATAGCCCAAAATAATT
ATTTTTTAATAGATTATGCAAATTAAAATATGGAGCTTGATTTGCTGAAGTGTCTATTTTGATTTGATTT
GATTTGATTTGATTTATTACGATTGGAATCGTGATGGAATAAAAGCAGTATAGTATAAAGACAGAAAAAA
TAAATACACAATACATAGGAAGAATAATCAAAAAGTTACGAATAAAGTACAAACAAGAAAAGCAATTATC
ACCTGCAAAAGTTGATTAATTGGAACATTAAAGTGAACATGAAATAGGCTATTTGGGGGTGTGAGGAGAG
TGGGTGAATGATGGGTAATAAGAGGTGCCAATATAAGATTCGTCATGCTAATTTTTCATAGAACTTTAGA
CCCTATTTGTGAAAAAGTGTCTTCTTAGTTTGGTTTTGCATTTCCCCCAGATGAACTTGGTTTTGGTTCT
GGTTTTGTTGTTTTTATCGATTTTGAAAAATTGGTCCGTGTCAATGTCAACTTTATTTAACTTTAAGCTT
TAAAGAATAAACTTATCAAAATAAATCAAACGGTACTTTTTTTTTGAAATTTTTATTCAAAATTCAATCT
TTTCAAGAGCAAACTGTAATTTTTTTTGTCATTCCTATCGCAAATAAACGTAAAATTCAGTTAATTTAAA
ATGTGAGAAATGAGGTAACAACTACTATAGAAAAATAATGAAATGTTCAAGCGATGAGCAATTAAAATTT
ACGCTCAAAAATTAACCATGATGAGAAAAAAATTCTGCTCTTCAAGTTATACAAGACTTATGAGTGTTAA
CTTTATACTTCAAAAAATAAATTGTATTGAAACACCTTTTTTAGAGATTTTAGATTATTAGATTGAGAAC
TGTACAAAAAAACGAGTGTTCCAAGATACATGAGAATGATATTTTAACCCGAAACAATGAAACATTCAAT
CATACATATTCTCATCCTTTTCAACTCGTCAACATTCCACGCCTTGTCTCACTTTTTTCTATTTCCCGTC
CACTGGGATTTTGATTTCCCGCCCGTTTCGTCTCGGCATTTTTTTTTTGAAAGAGGTTACTCTCTCATCT
TTGACACCATCTTCCATAAAACACGAGAAATGAATAATGGAATCGAGGGAGGTTCTTGTTTGTTTTTTTT
TGTGTGTTTTTGTTTTGCATTTTACTCATATTTTAGAACTTCGAAATCTGATCATGACTCGTTTTGCGAG
AACCATTGCTTTAAAATATTTTTATTTTCTTGAGGATAACTGTTTTTTTGAAAAAAAAAACATGGAATCT
TTGGAAGTATGCTGTAAATTGAGGAAGTCTTAAAATGTTTCAACTTCCATATGAAAAATTAAATATAATA
CAGTTTTGTTTCCGTTACAAAATCCAAGACGTCTTCTCACAAAAAATCGCCTAAATTTTCATTTAAAAAT
GTGTCTTTGCAAAAGTTACCAGTCCTGTCAAATACTCGCAACAAATATCCAAGAATAACTGACTGATCTG
ATTTTTGCAGTTAGTTTTTCCTCTTCAAACTCAAAATCTGTTTTTATTTGAACCATTCAATAGTTTAAAC
CCCATTTGAATACGTTTTCTCATCTTTCCTCGTCACCAGTTTCAATGCTTTAAAAACAATTTTCAGCATG
CCGAGCTCAGAAAAAATGACCGCTCCAAAGAAGAAGCGCAAGGTTCCAGTCGAGAAGATGACTGCCCCAA
AAAAGAAACGTAAGGTCCCGCGGATGTCAGAGCTTATTAAGGAGAATATGCATATGAAACTGTACATGGA
AGGAACCGTGGACAACCATCACTTTAAGTGCACTTCGGAGGGGGAAGGCAAACCGTACGAGGGCACCCAG
ACCATGCGAATCAAGGTGGTCGAGGGAGGCCCACTGCCCTTCGCCTTCGACATTCTGGTAAGTTTAAACA
TATATATACTAACTAACCCTGATTATTTAAATTTTCAGGCTACTAGCTTCCTGTACGGCAGCAAGACTTT
TATTAATCACACCCAGGGCATCCCGGACTTCTTCAAACAGTCGTTCCCTGAGGGCTTCACATGGGAGCGT
GTGACCACATACGAAGACGGTGGCGTTCTCACCGCTACCCAGGACACCAGCCTCCAGGACGGTTGCCTCA
TATATAATGTGGTAAGTTTAAACAGTTCGGTACTAACTAACCATACATATTTAAATTTTCAGAAGATCCG
GGGAGTAAACTTCACATCCAATGGTCCGGTTATGCAGAAGAAAACACTCGGCTGGGAGGCCTTCACCGAG
ACGCTGTATCCGGCTGACGGAGGCCTGGAAGGTCGAAACGACATGGCCCTGAAGCTCGTCGGCGGTAGCC
ATCTCATCGCAAACGCTAAGACCACATATAGATCCAAGAAACCGGTAAGTTTAAACATGATTTTACTAAC
TAACTAATCTGATTTAAATTTTCAGGCTAAGAACCTTAAAATGCCGGGAGTCTACTATGTTGACTACAGA
CTGGAACGGATCAAGGAGGCCAACAACGAGACCTACGTCGAGCAGCACGAGGTTGCAGTTGCCAGATACT
GCGACCTCCCGAGCAAACTGGGTCACAAGCTTAATCCTAGGATACCGGTGGGTGAAGACCCACCAAAGCC
ATCTGCCAAGGGAGCCAAGAAGGCCGCCAAGACCGTTACGAAGCCAAAGGACGGAAAGAAGAGACGTCAT
GCCCGTAAGGAATCATACTCCGTCTACATCTACCGTGTCCTCAAGCAAGTTCATCCAGACACTGGAGTTT
CCTCCAAAGCCATGTCTATCATGAACTCTTTTGTCAACGATGTCTTCGAGCGTATTGCTGCTGAAGCATC
CCGTCTTGCTCACTACAACAAGCGTTCCACAATCTCATCCCGCGAAATTCAGACCGCTGTCCGTCTGATC
CTTCCAGGAGAGCTTGCCAAGCACGCCGTGTCTGAGGGAACCAAGGCCGTTACCAAGTACACTTCCAGCA
AGTAGGAATTCCAACTGAGCGCCGGTCGCTACCATTACCAACTTGTCTGGTGTCAAAAATAATAGGGGCC
GCTGTCATCAGAGTAAGTTTAAACTGAGTTCTACTAACTAACGAGTAATATTTAAATTTTCAGCATCTCG
CGCCCGTGCCTCTGACTTCTAAGTCCAATTACTCTTCAACATCCCTACATGCTCTTTCTCCCTGTGCTCC
CACCCCCTATTTTTGTTATTATCAAAAAACTTCTCTTAATTTCTTTGTTTTTTAGCTTCTTTTAAGTCAC
CTCTAACAATGAAATTGTGTAGATTCAAAAATAGAATTAATTCGTAATAAAAAGTCGAAAAAAATTGTGC
TCCCTCCCCCCATTAATAATAATTCTATCCCAAAATCTACACAATGTTCTGTGTACACTTCTTATGTTTT
TTACTTCTGATAAATTTTTTTGAAACATCATAGAAAAAACCGCACACAAAATACCTTATCATATGTTACG
TTTCAGTTTATGACCGCAATTTTTATTTCTTCGCACGTCTGGGCCTCTCATGACGTCAAATCATGCTCAT
CGTGAAAAAGTTTTGGAGTATTTTTGGAATTTTTCAATCAAGTGAAAGTTTATGAAATTAATTTTCCTGC
TTTTGCTTTTTGGGGTTTCCCCTATTGTTTGTCAAGATTTCGAGGACGGCGTTTTTCTTGCTAAAATCAC
AAGTATTGATGAGCACGATGCAAGAAAGATCGGAAGAAGGTTTGGGTTTGAGGCTCAGTGGAAGGTGAGT
AGAAGTTGATAATTTGAAAGTGGAGTAGTGTCTATGGGGTTTTTGCCTTAAATGACAGAATACATTCCCA
ATATACCAAACATAACTGTTTCCTACTAGTCGGCCGTACGGGCCCTTTCGTCTCGCGCGTTTCGGTGATG
ACGGTGAAAACCTCTGACACATGCAGCTCCCGGAGACGGTCACAGCTTGTCTGTAAGCGGATGCCGGGAG
CAGACAAGCCCGTCAGGGCGCGTCAGCGGGTGTTGGCGGGTGTCGGGGCTGGCTTAACTATGCGGCATCA
GAGCAGATTGTACTGAGAGTGCACCATATGCGGTGTGAAATACCGCACAGATGCGTAAGGAGAAAATACC
GCATCAGGCGGCCTTAAGGGCCTCGTGATACGCCTATTTTTATAGGTTAATGTCATGATAATAATGGTTT
CTTAGACGTCAGGTGGCACTTTTCGGGGAAATGTGCGCGGAACCCCTATTTGTTTATTTTTCTAAATACA
TTCAAATATGTATCCGCTCATGAGACAATAACCCTGATAAATGCTTCAATAATATTGAAAAAGGAAGAGT
ATGAGTATTCAACATTTCCGTGTCGCCCTTATTCCCTTTTTTGCGGCATTTTGCCTTCCTGTTTTTGCTC
ACCCAGAAACGCTGGTGAAAGTAAAAGATGCTGAAGATCAGTTGGGTGCACGAGTGGGTTACATCGAACT
GGATCTCAACAGCGGTAAGATCCTTGAGAGTTTTCGCCCCGAAGAACGTTTTCCAATGATGAGCACTTTT
AAAGTTCTGCTATGTGGCGCGGTATTATCCCGTATTGACGCCGGGCAAGAGCAACTCGGTCGCCGCATAC
ACTATTCTCAGAATGACTTGGTTGAGTACTCACCAGTCACAGAAAAGCATCTTACGGATGGCATGACAGT
AAGAGAATTATGCAGTGCTGCCATAACCATGAGTGATAACACTGCGGCCAACTTACTTCTGACAACGATC
GGAGGACCGAAGGAGCTAACCGCTTTTTTGCACAACATGGGGGATCATGTAACTCGCCTTGATCGTTGGG
AACCGGAGCTGAATGAAGCCATACCAAACGACGAGCGTGACACCACGATGCCTGTAGCAATGGCAACAAC
GTTGCGCAAACTATTAACTGGCGAACTACTTACTCTAGCTTCCCGGCAACAATTAATAGACTGGATGGAG
GCGGATAAAGTTGCAGGACCACTTCTGCGCTCGGCCCTTCCGGCTGGCTGGTTTATTGCTGATAAATCTG
GAGCCGGTGAGCGTGGGTCTCGCGGTATCATTGCAGCACTGGGGCCAGATGGTAAGCCCTCCCGTATCGT
AGTTATCTACACGACGGGGAGTCAGGCAACTATGGATGAACGAAATAGACAGATCGCTGAGATAGGTGCC
TCACTGATTAAGCATTGGTAACTGTCAGACCAAGTTTACTCATATATACTTTAGATTGATTTAAAACTTC
ATTTTTAATTTAAAAGGATCTAGGTGAAGATCCTTTTTGATAATCTCATGACCAAAATCCCTTAACGTGA
GTTTTCGTTCCACTGAGCGTCAGACCCCGTAGAAAAGATCAAAGGATCTTCTTGAGATCCTTTTTTTCTG
CGCGTAATCTGCTGCTTGCAAACAAAAAAACCACCGCTACCAGCGGTGGTTTGTTTGCCGGATCAAGAGC
TACCAACTCTTTTTCCGAAGGTAACTGGCTTCAGCAGAGCGCAGATACCAAATACTGTTCTTCTAGTGTA
GCCGTAGTTAGGCCACCACTTCAAGAACTCTGTAGCACCGCCTACATACCTCGCTCTGCTAATCCTGTTA
CCAGTGGCTGCTGCCAGTGGCGATAAGTCGTGTCTTACCGGGTTGGACTCAAGACGATAGTTACCGGATA
AGGCGCAGCGGTCGGGCTGAACGGGGGGTTCGTGCACACAGCCCAGCTTGGAGCGAACGACCTACACCGA
ACTGAGATACCTACAGCGTGAGCTATGAGAAAGCGCCACGCTTCCCGAAGGGAGAAAGGCGGACAGGTAT
CCGGTAAGCGGCAGGGTCGGAACAGGAGAGCGCACGAGGGAGCTTCCAGGGGGAAACGCCTGGTATCTTT
ATAGTCCTGTCGGGTTTCGCCACCTCTGACTTGAGCGTCGATTTTTGTGATGCTCGTCAGGGGGGCGGAG
CCTATGGAAAAACGCCAGCAACGCGGCCTTTTTACGGTTCCTGGCCTTTTGCTGGCCTTTTGCTCACATG
TTCTTTCCTGCGTTATCCCCTGATTCTGTGGATAACCGTATTACCGCCTTTGAGTGAGCTGATACCGCTC
GCCGCAGCCGAACGACCGAGCGCAGCGAGTCAGTGAGCGAGGAAGCGGAAGAGCGCCCAATACGCAAACC
GCCTCTCCCCGCGCGTTGGCCGATTCATTAATGCAGCTGGCACGACAGGTTTCCCGACTGGAAAGCGGGC
AGTGAGCGCAACGCAATTAATGTGAGTTAGCTCACTCATTAGGCACCCCAGGCTTTACACTTTATGCTTC
CGGCTCGTATGTTGTGTGGAATTGTGAGCGGATAACAATT
